Addgene plasmid #191248: pXD68Kan2-AphA
Purpose: (Empty Backbone) RSF1010-based broad host-range plasmid engineered from pAM5409, kanamycin resistance
Depositing lab: Emily Balskus. Depositing organization: Harvard University. Publication: Genetic manipulation of the human gut bacterium Eggerthella lenta reveals a widespread family of transcriptional regulators. Dong X, Guthrie BGH, Alexander M, Noecker C, Ramirez L, Glasser NR, Turnbaugh PJ, Balskus EP. Nat Commun. 2022 Dec 9;13(1):7624. doi: 10.1038/s41467-022-33576-3. PubMed 36494336.
Backbone
  Vector backbone: pAM5409
  Vector type: Bacterial Expression
Growth in bacteria
  Bacterial resistance: Kanamycin, 50 μg/mL
  Growth temperature: 37°C
  Growth strain: DH5alpha
  Copy number: Low Copy
Terms and licenses: Academic/Nonprofit Terms; Industry Terms: Not Available to Industry
How to cite: pXD68Kan2-AphA was a gift from Emily Balskus (Addgene plasmid # 191248 ; http://n2t.net/addgene:191248 ; RRID:Addgene_191248)
