[The description below was written by a language model from this plasmid's Addgene catalogue record and pLannotate feature annotations shown in this document.]
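Description:
pXD68Kan2-AphA is a low-copy, broad-host-range bacterial plasmid of about 8.3 kb, built on the RSF1010 replicon and derived from pAM5409. It is catalogued as an empty backbone for bacterial expression. Replication depends on the RSF1010 oriV together with the plasmid-encoded replication proteins. The annotation identifies RepA, RepC (called as a fragment) and the mobA reading frame, also known as repB, whose product carries primase activity. An R1162-like antisense RNA, a regulatory element typical of this plasmid family, lies just upstream of repA. Because the replicon supplies its own replication proteins rather than relying on host-specific factors, such plasmids can be maintained in many bacterial species as well as in E. coli.

The plasmid is mobilisable by conjugation. It carries the RSF1010 oriT with mobA and mobC, plus a separate incP-type oriT next to a short traJ remnant, so it can be transferred when a helper provides the conjugative machinery. Selection is by kanamycin, conferred by an aphA-3 aminoglycoside phosphotransferase. This gene sits downstream of a class 1 integron Pc promoter fragment and a short remnant of a gentamicin acetyltransferase gene, which suggests the kanamycin marker replaced an earlier gentamicin marker, although the record does not say so.

On the opposite strand, a tac promoter precedes an EYFP coding sequence, followed by an attB2 fragment and the rrnB T2 terminator. Only a small lacI fragment is annotated, so no functional repressor is evident. The associated publication concerns genetic manipulation of the human gut bacterium Eggerthella lenta, which fits use as a shuttle or reporter backbone for delivering genes into such non-model hosts.
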