Features (pLannotate 1.2.2; 19 found; start..end, strand, type, name):
    127..236     +  oriT           oriT: incP origin of transfer
    269..294     +  CDS            traJ (fragment): oriT-recognizing protein; traJ
    332..373     +  terminator     bacterial terminator: putative bacterial transcription terminator
    538..932     -  rep_origin     RSF1010 oriV: replication origin of the broad-host-range plasmid RSF1010; requires the RSF1010 RepA/B/C proteins for replication (Scholz et al., 1989)
    962..1243    -  CDS            mobC: MOBC_ECOLX - Protein predicted: Swiss-Prot protein existence level 4. This protein is essential to promote the specific transfer of the plasmid in the presence of conjugative plasmids. From Escherichia coli.
   1274..1361    +  oriT           RSF1010 oriT: origin of transfer of the broad-host-range plasmid RSF1010 (Scholz et al., 1989)
   1442..3568    +  CDS            mobA: MOBA2_ECOLX - Also known as repB. Experimental evidence at protein level: Swiss-Prot protein existence level 1. Part of the relaxosome complex that is responsible for plasmid transfer during conjugation. Locally unwinds DNA and catalyzes the cleavage of one of the DNA strands at oriT. The cleaved strand is then transferred through the dedicated type IV secretion apparatus. MobA remains covalently linked at the 5' end of the strand, and once in the recipient cell, it probably catalyzes the rejoining of the two ends of the strand, re-forming the circular plasmid DNA. The primase activity of MobA
   4014..4088    +  ncRNA          Plasmid R1162: Accession: RF00043 - R1162-like plasmid antisense RNA
   4082..4921    +  CDS            RSF1010 RepA: replication protein A of the broad-host-range plasmid RSF1010 (Scholz et al., 1989); repA
   4908..5759    +  CDS            RSF1010 RepC (fragment): replication protein C of the broad-host-range plasmid RSF1010 (Scholz et al., 1989); repC
   6036..6076    -  CDS            lacI (fragment): lac repressor; lacI; The lac repressor binds to the lac operator to inhibit transcription in E. coli. This inhibition can be relieved by adding lactose or isopropyl-β-D-thiogalactopyranoside (IPTG).
   6191..6218    -  terminator     rrnB T2 terminator: transcription terminator T2 from the E. coli rrnB gene
   6233..6252    +  protein_bind   attB2 (fragment): mutant version of attB; recombination site for the Gateway® BP reaction BP Clonase™
   6268..6987    -  CDS            EYFP: enhanced YFP mammalian codon-optimized
   7018..7046    -  promoter       tac promoter: strong E. coli promoter; hybrid between the trp and lac UV5 promoters
   7097..7240    +  CDS            YPR2_ECOLX (fragment): Protein predicted: Swiss-Prot protein existence level 4. From Escherichia coli.
   7220..7243    +  promoter       Pc promoter (fragment): intI1 (promoter lies within the coding sequence); class 1 integron promoter
   7419..7475    +  CDS            GmR (fragment): gentamycin acetyltransferase; aacC1; confers resistance to gentamycin
   7482..8276    +  CDS            KanR: aminoglycoside phosphotransferase; aphA-3; confers resistance to kanamycin
>Addgene plasmid #191248 | pXD68Kan2-AphA | addgene full sequence | sequence record 375746 | Addgene NGS Result
TAATGAGCGGGCTTTTTTTTGGCGCGCCGCTAGCATCCGCGCGCGCGCGCGCGATGTCGCACGATATACA
GGATTTTGCCAAAGGGTTCGTGTAGACTTTCCTTGGTGTATCCAACGGCGTCAGCCGGGCAGGATAGGTG
AAGTAGGCCCACCCGCGAGCGGGTGTTCCTTCTTCACTGTCCCTTATTCGCACCTGGCGGTGCTCAACGG
GAATCCTGCTCTGCGAGGCTGGCCGGCTACCGCCGGCGTAACAGATGAGGGCAAGCGGATGGCTGATGAA
ACCAAGCCAACCAGTCTACGGTCAGCGAACCAATCAGCAGGGTCATCGCTAGAAATCATCCTTAGCGAAA
GCTAAGGATTTTTTTTATCTGAATTAATTCTCGCGAGGGCCGCCACATGAGGCATGTTCCGCGTCCTTGC
AATACTGTGTTTACATACAGTCTATCGCTTAGCGGAAAGTTCTTTTACCCTCAGCCGAAATGCCTGCCGT
TGCTAGACATTGCCAGCCAGTGCCCGTCACTCCCGTACTAACTGTCACGAACCCCTGCAATAACTGTCAC
GCCCCCCTGCAATAACTGTCACGAACCCCTGCAATAACTGTCACGCCCCCAAACCTGCAAACCCAGCAGG
GGCGGGGGCTGGCGGGGTGTTGGAAAAATCCATCCATGATTATCTAAGAATAATCCACTAGGCGCGGTTA
TCAGCGCCCTTGTGGGGCGCTGCTGCCCTTGCCCAATATGCCCGGCCAGAGGCCGGATAGCTGGTCTATT
CGCTGCGCTAGGCTACACACCGCCCCACCGCTGCGCGGCAGGGGGAAAGGCGGGCAAAGCCCGCTAAACC
CCACACCAAACCCCGCAGAAATACGCTGGAGCGCTTTTAGCCGCTTTAGCGGCCTTTCCCCCTACCCGAA
GGGTGGGGGCGCGTGTGCAGCCCCGCAGGGCCTGTCTCGGTCGATCATTCAGCCCGGCTCATCCTTCTGG
CGTGGCGGCAGACCGAACAAGGCGCGGTCGTGGTCGCGTTCAAGGTACGCATCCATTGCCGCCATGAGCC
GATCCTCCGGCCACTCGCTGCTGTTCACCTTGGCCAAAATCATGGCCCCCACCAGCACCTTGCGCCTTGT
TTCGTTCTTGCGCTCTTGCTGCTGTTCCCTTGCCCGCACCCGCTGAATTTCGGCATTGATTCGCGCTCGT
TGTTCTTCGAGCTTGGCCAGCCGATCCGCCGCCTTGTTGCTCCCCTTAACCATCTTGACACCCCATTGTT
AATGTGCTGTCTCGTAGGCTATCATGGAGGCACAGCGGCGGCAATCCCGACCCTACTTTGTAGGGGAGGG
CGCACTTACCGGTTTCTCTTCGAGAAACTGGCCTAACGGCCACCCTTCGGGCGGTGCGCTCTCCGAGGGC
CATTGCATGGAGCCGAAAAGCAAAAGCAACAGCGAGGCAGCATGGCGATTTATCACCTTACGGCGAAAAC
CGGCAGCAGGTCGGGCGGCCAATCGGCCAGGGCCAAGGCCGACTTCATCCAGCGCGAAGGCAAGTATGCC
CGCGACATGGATGAAGTCTTGCACGCCGAATCCGGGCACATGCCGGAGTTCGTCGAGCGGCCCGCCGACT
ACTGGGATGCTGCCGACCTGTATGAACGCGCCAATGGGCGGCTGTTCAAGGAGGTCGAATTTGCCCTGCC
GGTCGAGCTGACCCTCGACCAGCAGAAGGCGCTGGCGTCCGAGTTCGCCCAGCACCTGACCGGTGCCGAG
CGCCTGCCGTATACGCTGGCCATCCATGCCGGTGGCGGCGAGAACCCGCACTGCCACCTGATGATCTCCG
AGCGGATCAATGACGGCATCGAGCGGCCCGCCGCTCAGTGGTTCAAGCGGTACAACGGCAAGACCCCGGA
GAAGGGCGGGGCACAGAAGACCGAAGCGCTCAAGCCCAAGGCATGGCTTGAGCAGACCCGCGAGGCATGG
GCCGACCATGCCAACCGGGCATTAGAGCGGGCAGGCCACGACGCCCGCATTGACCACAGAACACTTGAGG
CGCAGGGCATCGAGCGCCTGCCCGGTGTTCACCTGGGGCCGAACGTGGTGGAGATGGAAGGCCGGGGCAT
CCGCACCGACCGGGCAGACGTGGCCCTGAACATCGACACCGCCAACGCCCAGATCATCGACTTACAGGAA
TACCGGGAGGCAATAGACCATGAACGCAATCGACAGAGTGAAGAAATCCAGAGGCATCAACGAGTTAGCG
GAGCAGATCGAACCGCTGGCCCAGAGCATGGCGACACTGGCCGACGAAGCCCGGCAGGTCATGAGCCAGA
CCCAGCAGGCCAGCGAGGCGCAGGCGGCGGAGTGGCTGAAAGCCCAGCGCCAGACAGGGGCGGCATGGGT
GGAGCTGGCCAAAGAGTTGCGGGAGGTAGCCGCCGAGGTGAGCAGCGCCGCGCAGAGCGCCCGGAGCGCG
TCGCGGGGGTGGCACTGGAAGCTATGGCTAACCGTGATGCTGGCTTCCATGATGCCTACGGTGGTGCTGC
TGATCGCATCGTTGCTCTTGCTCGACCTGACGCCACTGACAACCGAGGACGGCTCGATCTGGCTGCGCTT
GGTGGCCCGATGAAGAACGACAGGACTTTGCAGGCCATAGGCCGACAGCTCAAGGCCATGGGCTGTGAGC
GCTTCGATATCGGCGTCAGGGACGCCACCACCGGCCAGATGATGAACCGGGAATGGTCAGCCGCCGAAGT
GCTCCAGAACACGCCATGGCTCAAGCGGATGAATGCCCAGGGCAATGACGTGTATATCAGGCCCGCCGAG
CAGGAGCGGCATGGTCTGGTGCTGGTGGACGACCTCAGCGAGTTTGACCTGGATGACATGAAAGCCGAGG
GCCGGGAGCCTGCCCTGGTAGTGGAAACCAGCCCGAAGAACTATCAGGCATGGGTCAAGGTGGCCGACGC
CGCAGGCGGTGAACTTCGGGGGCAGATTGCCCGGACGCTGGCCAGCGAGTACGACGCCGACCCGGCCAGC
GCCGACAGCCGCCACTATGGCCGCTTGGCGGGCTTCACCAACCGCAAGGACAAGCACACCACCCGCGCCG
GTTATCAGCCGTGGGTGCTGCTGCGTGAATCCAAGGGCAAGACCGCCACCGCTGGCCCGGCGCTGGTGCA
GCAGGCTGGCCAGCAGATCGAGCAGGCCCAGCGGCAGCAGGAGAAGGCCCGCAGGCTGGCCAGCCTCGAA
CTGTCCGAGCGGCAGCTTAGCCGCCACCGGCGCACGGCGCTGGACGAGTACCGCAGCGAGATGGCCGGGC
TGGTCAAGCGCTTCGGTGATGACCTCAGCAAGTGCGACTTTATCGCCGCGCAGAAGCTGGCCAGCCGGGG
CCGCAGTGCCGAGGAAATCGGCAAGGCCATGGCCGAGGCCAGCCCAGCGCTGGCAGAGCGCAAGCCCGGC
CACGAAGCGGATTACATCGAGCGCACCGTCAGCAAGGTCATGGGTCTGCCCAGCGTCCAGCTTGCGCGGG
CCGAGCTGGCACGGGCACCGGCACCCCGCCAGCGAGGCATGGACAGGGGCGGGCCAGATTTCAGCATGTA
GTGCTTGCGTTGGTACTCACGCCTGTTATACTATGAGTACTCACGCACAGAAGGGGGTTTTATGGAATAC
GAAAAAAGCGCTTCAGGGTCGGTCTACCTGATCAAAAGTGACAAGGGCTATTGGTTGCCCGGTGGCTTTG
GTTATACGTCAAACAAGGCCGAGGCTGGCCGCTTTTCAGTCGCTGATATGGCCAGCCTTAACCTTGACGG
CTGCACCTTGTCCTTGTTCCGCGAAGACAAGCCTTTCGGCCCCGGCAAGTTTCTCGGTGACTGATATGAA
AGACCAAAAGGACAAGCAGACCGGCGACCTGCTGGCCAGCCCTGACGCTGTACGCCAAGCGCGATATGCC
GAGCGCATGAAGGCCAAAGGGATGCGTCAGCGCAAGTTCTGGCTGACCGACGACGAATACGAGGCGCTGC
GCGAGTGCCTGGAAGAACTCAGAGCGGCGCAGGGCGGGGGTAGTGACCCCGCCAGCGCCTAACCACCAAC
TGCCTGCAAAGGAGGCAATCAATGGCTACCCATAAGCCTATCAATATTCTGGAGGCGTTCGCAGCAGCGC
CGCCACCGCTGGACTACGTTTTGCCCAACATGGTGGCCGGTACGGTCGGGGCGCTGGTGTCGCCCGGTGG
TGCCGGTAAATCCATGCTGGCCCTGCAACTGGCCGCACAGATTGCAGGCGGGCCGGATCTGCTGGAGGTG
GGCGAACTGCCCACCGGCCCGGTGATCTACCTGCCCGCCGAAGACCCGCCCACCGCCATTCATCACCGCC
TGCACGCCCTTGGGGCGCACCTCAGCGCCGAGGAACGGCAAGCCGTGGCTGACGGCCTGCTGATCCAGCC
GCTGATCGGCAGCCTGCCCAACATCATGGCCCCGGAGTGGTTCGACGGCCTCAAGCGCGCCGCCGAGGGC
CGCCGCCTGATGGTGCTGGACACGCTGCGCCGGTTCCACATCGAGGAAGAAAACGCCAGCGGCCCCATGG
CCCAGGTCATCGGTCGCATGGAGGCCATCGCCGCCGATACCGGGTGCTCTATCGTGTTCCTGCACCATGC
CAGCAAGGGCGCGGCCATGATGGGCGCAGGCGACCAGCAGCAGGCCAGCCGGGGCAGCTCGGTACTGGTC
GATAACATCCGCTGGCAGTCCTACCTGTCGAGCATGACCAGCGCCGAGGCCGAGGAATGGGGTGTGGACG
ACGACCAGCGCCGGTTCTTCGTCCGCTTCGGTGTGAGCAAGGCCAACTATGGCGCACCGTTCGCTGATCG
GTGGTTCAGGCGGCATGACGGCGGGGTGCTCAAGCCCGCCGTGCTGGAGAGGCAGCGCAAGAGCAAGGGG
GTGCCCCGTGGTGAAGCCTAAGAACAAGCACAGCCTCAGCCACGTCCGACACGACCCGGCGCACTGTCTG
GCCCCCGGCCTGTTCCGTGCCCTCAAGCGGGGCGAGCGCAAGCGCAGCAAGCTGGACGTGACGTATGACT
ACGGCGACGGCAAGCGGATCGAGTTCAGCGGCCCGGAGCCGCTGGGCGCTGATGATCTGCGCATCCTGCA
AGGGCTGGTGGCCATGGCTGGGCCTAATGGCCTAGTGCTTGGCCCGGAACCCAAGACCGAAGGCGGACGG
CAGCTCCGGCTGTTCCTGGAACCCAAGTGGGAGGCCGTCACCGCTGATGCCATGGTGGTCAAAGGTAGCT
ATCGGGCGCTGGCAAAGGAAATCGGGGCAGAGGTCGATAGTGGTGGGGCGCTCAAGCACATACAGGACTG
CATCGAGCGCCTTTGGAAGGTATCCATCATCGCCCAGAATGGCCGCAAGCGGCAGGGGTTTCGGCTGCTG
TCGGAGTACGCCAGCGACGAGGCGGACGGGCGCCTGTACGTGGCCCTGAACCCCTTGATCGCGCAGGCCG
TCATGGGTGGCGGCCAGCATGTGCGCATCAGCATGGACGAGGTGCGGGCGCTGGACAGCGAAACCGCCCG
CCTGCTGCACCAGCGGCTGTGTGGCTGGATCGACCCCGGCAAAACCGGCAAGGCTTCCATAGATACCTTG
TGCGGCTATGTCTGGCCGTCAGAGGCCAGTGGTTCGACCATGCGCAAGCGCCGCCAGCGGGTGCGCGAGG
CGTTGCCGGAGCTGGTCGCGCTGGGCTGGACGGTAACCGAGTTCGCGGCGGGCAAGTACGACATCACCCG
GCCCAAGGCGGCAGGCTGACCCCCCCCACTCTATTGTAAACAAGACATTTTTATCTTTTATATTCAATGG
CTTATTTTCCTGCTAATTGGTAATACCATGAAAAATACCATGCTCAGAAAAGGCTTAACAATATTTTGAA
AAATTGCCTACTGAGCGCTGCCGCACAGCTCCATAGGCCGCTTTCCTGGCTTTGCTTCCAGATGTATGCT
CTTCTGCTCCCGAACGCCAGCAAGACGTAGCCCAGCGCGTCGGCCAGCTTGCAATTCGCGCTAACTTACA
TTAATTGCGTTGCGCTCACTGCCCGCTTTCCAGTCGGGAAACCTGTCGTGCCAGCTCGCGAGAATTAATT
CAAAAAAAGCCCGCTCATTAAGCGGGCTAATTCGAGGGCGAGACGAGGACTTCCATTGTTCTAGAATCCC
CCCGGGGGCCCCCGATTCTAGAAAGCTTCAAAAAGGCCATCCGTCAGGATGGCCTTCTCCTGCAGGGCCG
AGTTTGTACAAGAAAGCTGGGTCGGCGCGCCCACCCTTTACTTGTACAGCTCGTCCATGCCGAGAGTGAT
CCCGGCGGCGGTCACGAACTCCAGCAGGACCATGTGATCGCGCTTCTCGTTGGGGTCTTTGCTCAGGGCG
GACTGGTAGCTCAGGTAGTGGTTGTCGGGCAGCAGCACGGGGCCGTCGCCGATGGGGGTGTTCTGCTGGT
AGTGGTCGGCGAGCTGCACGCTGCCGTCCTCGATGTTGTGGCGGATCTTGAAGTTCACCTTGATGCCGTT
CTTCTGCTTGTCGGCCATGATATAGACGTTGTGGCTGTTGTAGTTGTACTCCAGCTTGTGCCCCAGGATG
TTGCCGTCCTCCTTGAAGTCGATGCCCTTCAGCTCGATGCGGTTCACCAGGGTGTCGCCCTCGAACCTCA
CCTCGGCGCGGGTCTTGTAGTTGCCGTCGTCCTTGAAGAAGATGGTGCGCTCCTGGACGTAGCCTTCGGG
CATGGCGGACTTGAAGAAGTCGTGCTGCTTCATGTGGTCGGGGTAGCGGGCGAAGCACTGCAGGCCGTAG
CCGAAGGTGGTCACGAGGGTGGGCCAGGGCACGGGCAGCTTGCCGGTGGTGCAGATGAACTTCAGGGTCA
GCTTGCCGTAGGTGGCATCGCCCTCGCCCTCGCCGGACACGCTGAACTTGTGGCCGTTTACGTCGCCGTC
CAGCTCGACCAGGATGGGCACCACCCCGGTGAACAGCTCCTCGCCCTTGCTCACCATCTTAAGACCTCCT
TTATTTAAATAGGGTACCATTATACGAGCCGATGATTAATTGTCAATCTCAATTCGAAACCGGTATCCGG
CGGCGGCGGCGGGATACCGGTTTCGAATGCGTGGAGACCGAAACCTTGCGCTCGTTCGCCAGCCAGGACA
GAAATGCCTCGACTTCGCTGCTGCCCAAGGTTGCCGGGTGACGCACACCGTGGAAACGGATGAAGGCACG
AACCCAGTGGACATAAGCCTGTTCGGTTCGTAAGCTGTAATGCAAGTAGCGTATGCGCTCACGCAACTGG
TCCAGAACCTTGACCGAACGCAGCGGTGGTAACGGCGCAGTGGCGGTTTTCATGGCTTGTTATGACTGTT
TTTTTGGGGTACAGTCTATGCCTCGGGCATCCAAGCAGCAAGCGCGTTACGCCGTGGGTCGATGTTTGAT
GTTATGGAGCAGCAACGATGTTACGCAGCAGGGCAGTCGCCCTAAAACAAAGTTAAACATCATGGCTAAA
ATGAGAATATCACCGGAATTGAAAAAACTGATCGAAAAATACCGCTGCGTAAAAGATACGGAAGGAATGT
CTCCTGCTAAGGTATATAAGCTGGTGGGAGAAAATGAAAACCTATATTTAAAAATGACGGACAGCCGGTA
TAAAGGGACCACCTATGATGTGGAACGGGAAAAGGACATGATGCTATGGCTGGAAGGAAAGCTGCCTGTT
CCAAAGGTCCTGCACTTTGAACGGCATGATGGCTGGAGCAATCTGCTCATGAGTGAGGCCGATGGCGTCC
TTTGCTCGGAAGAGTATGAAGATGAACAAAGCCCTGAAAAGATTATCGAGCTGTATGCGGAGTGCATCAG
GCTCTTTCACTCCATCGACATATCGGATTGTCCCTATACGAATAGCTTAGACAGCCGCTTAGCCGAATTG
GATTACTTACTGAATAACGATCTGGCCGATGTGGATTGCGAAAACTGGGAAGAAGACACTCCATTTAAAG
ATCCGCGCGAGCTGTATGATTTTTTAAAGACGGAAAAGCCCGAAGAGGAACTTGTCTTTTCCCACGGCGA
CCTGGGAGACAGCAACATCTTTGTGAAAGATGGCAAAGTAAGTGGCTTTATTGATCTTGGGAGAAGCGGC
AGGGCGGACAAGTGGTATGACATTGCCTTCTGCGTCCGGTCGATCAGGGAGGATATCGGGGAAGAACAGT
ATGTCGAGCTATTTTTTGACTTACTGGGGATCAAGCCTGATTGGGAGAAAATAAAATATTATATTTTACT
GGATGAATTGTTTTAGAAGGCCGGCCAGCCCGCC
